LOCUS       Exported 3042 bp ds-DNA circular SYN 13-MAY-2021
DEFINITION  Synthetic biology.
ACCESSION   .
VERSION     .
KEYWORDS    pAGM16429
SOURCE      synthetic DNA construct
  ORGANISM  synthetic DNA construct
REFERENCE   1 (bases 1 to 3042)
  AUTHORS   Gantner J, Ordon J, Ilse T, Kretschmer C, Gruetzner R, Lofke C,
            Dagdas Y, Burstenbinder K, Marillonnet S, Stuttmann J
  TITLE     Peripheral infrastructure vectors and an extended set of plant parts
            for the Modular Cloning system.
  JOURNAL   PLoS One. 2018 May 30;13(5):e0197185. doi:
            10.1371/journal.pone.0197185. eCollection 2018.
  PUBMED    29847550
REFERENCE   2 (bases 1 to 3042)
  AUTHORS   .
  TITLE     Direct Submission
  JOURNAL   Exported May 13, 2021 from SnapGene Server 1.1.58
            http://www.snapgene.com
FEATURES             Location/Qualifiers
     source          1..3042
                     /organism="synthetic DNA construct"
                     /mol_type="other DNA"
     promoter        16..120
                     /gene="bla"
                     /label=AmpR promoter
     CDS             342..1133
                     /codon_start=1
                     /gene="aadA"
                     /product="aminoglycoside adenylyltransferase (Murphy,
                     1985)"
                     /label=SmR
                     /note="confers resistance to spectinomycin and
                     streptomycin"
                     /translation="MREAVIAEVSTQLSEVVGVIERHLEPTLLAVHLYGSAVDGGLKPH
                     SDIDLLVTVTVRLDETTRRALINDLLETSASPGESEILRAVEVTIVVHDDIIPWRYPAK
                     RELQFGEWQRNDILAGIFEPATIDIDLAILLTKAREHSVALVGPAAEELFDPVPEQDLF
                     EALNETLTLWNSPPDWAGDERNVVLTLSRIWYSAVTGKIAPKDVAADWAMERLPAQYQP
                     VILEARQAYLGQEEDRLASRADQLEEFVHYVKGEITKVVGK"
     rep_origin      1304..1892
                     /direction=RIGHT
                     /label=ori
                     /note="high-copy-number ColE1/pMB1/pBR322/pUC origin of
                     replication"
     primer_bind     1793..1812
                     /label=pBR322ori-F
                     /note="pBR322 origin, forward primer"
     primer_bind     2046..2063
                     /label=L4440
                     /note="L4440 vector, forward primer"
     CDS             2151..2168
                     /codon_start=1
                     /product="6xHis affinity tag"
                     /label=6xHis
                     /translation="HHHHHH"
     CDS             2211..2927
                     /codon_start=1
                     /product="the original enhanced GFP (Yang et al., 1996)"
                     /label=EGFP
                     /note="mammalian codon-optimized"
                     /translation="MVSKGEELFTGVVPILVELDGDVNGHKFSVSGEGEGDATYGKLTL
                     KFICTTGKLPVPWPTLVTTFSYGVQCFSRYPDHMKQHDFFKSAMPEGYVQERTIFFKDD
                     GNYKTRAEVKFEGDTLVNRIELKGIDFKEDGNILGHKLEYNYNSHNVYIMADKQKNGIK
                     VNFKIRHNIEDGSVQLADHYQQNTPIGDGPVLLPDNHYLSTQSALSKDPNEKRDHMVLL
                     EFVTAAGITHGMDELYK"
     primer_bind     complement(2256..2277)
                     /label=EGFP-N
                     /note="EGFP, reverse primer"
     primer_bind     complement(2517..2536)
                     /label=EXFP-R
                     /note="For distinguishing EGFP variants, reverse primer"
     primer_bind     2864..2885
                     /label=EGFP-C
                     /note="EGFP, forward primer"
     primer_bind     complement(2972..2990)
                     /label=pBRforEco
                     /note="pBR322 vectors, upsteam of EcoRI site, forward
                     primer"
ORIGIN
        1 tttcggggaa atgtgcgcgg aacccctatt tgtttatttt tctaaataca ttcaaatatg
       61 tatccgctca tgagacaata accctgataa atgcttcaat aatattgaaa aaggaagagt
      121 atgcgctcac gcaactggtc cagaaccttg accgaacgca gcggtggtaa cggcgcagtg
      181 gcggttttca tggcttgtta tgactgtttt tttttggggt acagtctatg cctcgggcat
      241 ccaagcagca agcgcgttac gccgtgggtc gatgtttgat gttatggagc agcaacgatg
      301 ttacgcagca gggcagtcgc cctaaaacaa agttaaacat catgagggaa gcggtgatcg
      361 ccgaagtatc gactcaacta tcagaggtag ttggcgtcat cgagcgccat ctcgaaccga
      421 cgttgctggc cgtacatttg tacggctccg cagtggatgg cggcctgaag ccacacagcg
      481 atattgattt gctggttacg gtgaccgtaa ggcttgatga aacaacgcgg cgagctttga
      541 tcaacgacct tttggaaact tcggcttccc ctggagagag cgagattctc cgcgctgtag
      601 aagtcaccat tgttgtgcac gacgacatca ttccgtggcg ttatccagct aagcgcgaac
      661 tgcaatttgg agaatggcag cgcaatgaca ttcttgcagg tatcttcgag ccagccacga
      721 tcgacattga tctggctatc ttgctgacaa aagcaagaga acatagcgtt gccttggtag
      781 gtccagcggc ggaggaactc tttgatccgg ttcctgaaca ggatctattt gaggcgctaa
      841 atgaaacctt aacgctatgg aactcgccgc ccgactgggc tggcgatgag cgaaatgtag
      901 tgcttacgtt gtcccgcatt tggtacagcg cagtaaccgg caaaatcgcg ccgaaggatg
      961 tcgctgccga ctgggcaatg gagcgcctgc cggcccagta tcagcccgtc atacttgaag
     1021 ctagacaggc ttatcttgga caagaagaag atcgcttggc ctcgcgcgca gatcagttgg
     1081 aagaatttgt ccattacgta aaaggcgaga tcaccaaggt agtcggcaaa taactgtcag
     1141 accaagttta ctcatatata ctttagattg atttaaaact tcatttttaa tttaaaagga
     1201 tctaggtgaa gatccttttt gataatctca tgaccaaaat cccttaacgt gagttttcgt
     1261 tccactgagc gtcagacccc gtagaaaaga tcaaaggatc ttcttgagat cctttttttc
     1321 tgcgcgtaat ctgctgcttg caaacaaaaa aaccaccgct accagcggtg gtttgtttgc
     1381 cggatcaaga gctaccaact ctttttccga aggtaactgg cttcagcaga gcgcagatac
     1441 caaatactgt tcttctagtg tagccgtagt taggccacca cttcaagaac tctgtagcac
     1501 cgcctacata cctcgctctg ctaatcctgt taccagtggc tgctgccagt ggcgataagt
     1561 cgtgtcttac cgggttggac tcaagacgat agttaccgga taaggcgcag cggtcgggct
     1621 gaacgggggg ttcgtgcaca cagcccagct tggagcgaac gacctacacc gaactgagat
     1681 acctacagcg tgagctatga gaaagcgcca cgcttcccga agggagaaag gcggacaggt
     1741 atccggtaag cggcagggtc ggaacaggag agcgcacgag ggagcttcca gggggaaacg
     1801 cctggtatct ttatagtcct gtcgggtttc gccacctctg acttgagcgt cgatttttgt
     1861 gatgctcgtc aggggggcgg agcctatgga aaaacgccag caacgcggcc tttttacggt
     1921 tcctggcctt ttgctggcct tttgctcaca tgttctttcc tgcgttatcc cctgattctg
     1981 tggataaccg tattaccgcc tttgagtgag ctgataccgc tcgccgcagc cgaacgaccg
     2041 agcgcagcga gtcagtgagc gaggaagcgg aagagcgccc aatacgcaaa ccgcctctcc
     2101 ccgcgcgttg gccgattcat taatcactct gtggtctcac catgggcagc catcaccacc
     2161 atcatcacag cggactagca ctgaagcttg ctggcctcga catcaacggg atggtgagca
     2221 agggcgagga gctgttcacc ggggtggtgc ccatcctggt cgagctggac ggcgacgtaa
     2281 acggccacaa gttcagcgtg tccggcgagg gcgagggcga tgccacctac ggcaagctga
     2341 ccctgaagtt catctgcacc accggcaagc tgcccgtgcc ctggcccacc ctcgtgacca
     2401 ccttcagcta cggcgtgcag tgcttcagcc gctaccccga ccacatgaag cagcacgact
     2461 tcttcaagtc cgccatgccc gaaggctacg tccaggagcg caccatcttc ttcaaggacg
     2521 acggcaacta caagacccgc gccgaggtga agttcgaggg cgacaccctg gtgaaccgca
     2581 tcgagctgaa gggcatcgac ttcaaggagg acggcaacat cctggggcac aagctggagt
     2641 acaactacaa cagccacaac gtctatatca tggccgacaa gcagaagaac ggcatcaagg
     2701 tgaacttcaa gatccgccac aacatcgagg acggcagcgt gcagctcgcc gaccactacc
     2761 agcagaacac ccccatcggc gacggccccg tgctgctgcc cgacaaccac tacctgagca
     2821 cccagtccgc cctgagcaaa gaccccaacg agaagcgcga tcacatggtc ctgctggagt
     2881 tcgtgaccgc cgccgggatc actcacggca tggacgagct gtacaagggt tcaatgtgag
     2941 accacgaagt ggctcttcag tggacgaaag ggcctcgtga tacgcctatt tttataggtt
     3001 aatgtcatga taataatggt ttcttagacg tcaggtggca ct
//
