[The description below was written by a language model from this plasmid's Addgene catalogue record and the feature table of its GenBank file.]
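Description:
pAGM16429 is a 3,042 bp synthetic biology plasmid from an extended set of plant parts for the Modular Cloning (MoClo) system. It is built on the pAGM1276 backbone. It is maintained in E. coli through a high-copy ColE1/pUC-type origin and selected with spectinomycin. Resistance comes from the aadA aminoglycoside adenylyltransferase gene (SmR), which also confers streptomycin resistance and lies downstream of an annotated AmpR (bla) promoter. Apart from several standard sequencing primer sites, the annotation shows no other functional backbone elements.

The insert is a synthetic tag module named 6xHis-NES(PKI)-GFP. The feature table annotates a 6xHis affinity tag followed, after a short gap, by an EGFP coding sequence described as mammalian codon-optimized. The nuclear export signal derived from PKI is not annotated separately; going by the insert name, it presumably occupies the interval between the His tag and EGFP. Internal BsaI and BpiI sites have been removed from the insert, the domestication needed for Golden Gate assembly with these type IIS enzymes. The module was cloned via BpiI sites that were destroyed in the process.

No promoter or terminator accompanies the fusion, so the plasmid works as a reusable part rather than an expression construct. It would be combined with other modules to build a transcription unit in which a protein of interest carries a purification handle, a fluorescent reporter and a signal favouring export from the nucleus. The record does not state the exact fusion position or overhangs of the module, and gives its purpose only as synthetic biology.
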