Addgene plasmid #105405: pAGM16429
Purpose: Synthetic biology
Depositing lab: Johannes Stuttmann. Depositing organization: Martin-Luther-Universitaet Halle-Wittenberg. Publication: Peripheral infrastructure vectors and an extended set of plant parts for the Modular Cloning system. Gantner J, Ordon J, Ilse T, Kretschmer C, Gruetzner R, Lofke C, Dagdas Y, Burstenbinder K, Marillonnet S, Stuttmann J. PLoS One. 2018 May 30;13(5):e0197185. doi: 10.1371/journal.pone.0197185. eCollection 2018. PubMed 29847550.
Backbone
  Vector backbone: pAGM1276 (Engler et al., 2014)
  Vector type: Synthetic Biology
Growth in bacteria
  Bacterial resistance: Spectinomycin, 50 μg/mL
  Growth temperature: 37°C
  Growth strain: DH5alpha
  Copy number: High Copy
Gene/Insert
  Gene/Insert name: 6xHis-NES(PKI)-GFP
  Species: Synthetic
  Mutation: BsaI/ BpiI restriction sites removed
  Cloning method: Restriction Enzyme; 5′ cloning site BpiI (destroyed during cloning); 3′ cloning site BpiI (destroyed during cloning)
  Sequencing primers: 5′ CTTTGAGTGAGCTGATACCG; 3′ GGGTTCCGCGCACATTTC
Terms and licenses: Academic/Nonprofit Terms; Industry Terms: Not Available to Industry
How to cite: pAGM16429 was a gift from Johannes Stuttmann (Addgene plasmid # 105405 ; http://n2t.net/addgene:105405 ; RRID:Addgene_105405)
